>Addgene plasmid #130213 | pRDAX-VALENTIA-032 Lamp1-Eos//BsaI | addgene full sequence | sequence record 273530 | Addgene NGS Result
CTTTCTGCTATGGAGGTCAGGTATGATTTAAAGGTCTCATAGGTCTTGTATTCAGTCTCGCACTTTAGAC
ATGGTCTTCTGCTGCCCGTGGTCCTCTATTCGTCGGATGTTCTGTCGATTCTTCCTGTCTATCTGGACTG
GATCTGATATCATCGTCGACATTGATTATTGACTAGTTATTAATAGTAATCAATTACGGGGTCATTAGTT
CATAGCCCATATATGGAGTTCCGCGTTACATAACTTACGGTAAATGGCCCGCCTGGCTGACCGCCCAACG
ACCCCCGCCCATTGACGTCAATAATGACGTATGTTCCCATAGTAACGCCAATAGGGACTTTCCATTGACG
TCAATGGGTGGAGTATTTACGGTAAACTGCCCACTTGGCAGTACATCAAGTGTATCATATGCCAAGTACG
CCCCCTATTGACGTCAATGACGGTAAATGGCCCGCCTGGCATTATGCCCAGTACATGACCTTATGGGACT
TTCCTACTTGGCAGTACATCTACGTATTAGTCATCGCTATTACCATGGTCGAGGTGAGCCCCACGTTCTG
CTTCACTCTCCCCATCTCCCCCCCCTCCCCACCCCCAATTTTGTATTTATTTATTTTTTAATTATTTTGT
GCAGCGATGGGGGCGGGGGGGGGGGGGGCGCGCGCCAGGCGGGGCGGGGCGGGGCGRGGGGCGGGGCGGG
GCGAGGCGGAGAGGTGCGGCGGCAGCCAATCAGAGCGGCGCGCTCCGAAAGTTTCCTTTTATGGCGAGGC
GGCGGCGGCGGCGGCCCTATAAAAAGCGAAGCGCGCGGCGGGCGGGAGTCGCTGCGTTGGGACGCCACCA
TGGGCGTGGCCGACCTGATCAAGAAGTTCGAGAGCATCAGCAAGGAGGAGGGCGGGTCAGGCGGCAGCTC
AGCGATCAAACCCGACATGAAGATCAACCTCCGAATGGAAGGCAACGTAAACGGCCATCACTTCGTGATT
GATGGCGATGGCACAGGGAAGCCATTTGAGGGGAAACAAAGCATGGATCTGGAGGTGAAGGAAGGTGGTC
CTCTGCCTTTTGCCTTCGACATACTGACTACAGCCTTTCACTATGGGAATCGCGTGTTTGTCGAGTATCC
CGACCATATACAGGATTACTTCAAGCAGAGTTTCCCGAAAGGCTATAGCTGGGAAAGGTCCCTCACATTT
GAGGATGGAGGGATTTGCATTGCAAGAAACGACATCACCATGGAAGGAGACACCTTCTACAACAAGGTTC
GGTTCCATGGGACAAATTTCCCCGCTAATGGTCCTGTGATGCAGAAGAAAACCCTGAAGTGGGAACCATC
CACTGAGAAGATGTACGTGAGAGATGGAGTACTGACGGGTGACATTCACGCTGCACTGCTGTTGGAGGGC
AATGCCCACTATCGGTGTGATTTTCGCACTACCTACAAGGCCAAAGAGAAAGGCGTCAAACTCCCTGGAT
ACCACCTTGTCGATCATTGCATCGAGATCCTTTCTCACGACAAGGACTACAACAAGGTGAAGCTGTATGA
ACATGCCGTTGCTCACTCTGGATTGCCAGACAATGCAAGGCGTTCAGGCTAATAACAGCTTCCGGACTCT
AGAACATCCCTACAGGTGATATCCTCGGGTAACTTGTTTATTGCAGCTTATAATGGTTACAAATAAAGCA
ATAGCATCACAAATTTCACAAATAAAGCATTTTTTTCACTGCATTCTAGTTGTGGTTTGTCCAAACTCAT
CAATGTATCTTATCATGTCTGTCGTCGAATTCGAGTTGGCGCGCCTGTCATTCTAAATCTCTCTTTCAGC
CTAAAGCTTTTTCCCCGTATCCCCCCAGGTGTCTGCAGGCTCAAAGAGCAGCGAGAAGCGTTCAGAGGAA
AGCGATCCCGTGCCACCTTCCCCGTGCCCGGGCTGTCCCCGCACGCTGCCGGCTCGGGGATGCGGGGGGA
GCGCCGGACCGGAGCGGAGCCCCGGGCGGCTCGCTGCTGCCCCCTAGCGGGGGAGGGACGTAATTACATC
CCTGGGGGCTTTGGGAGGGGGCTGTCCCCGTGAGCTCCCAGGCGCGCCTGTCATTCTAAATCTCTCTTTC
AGCCTAAAGCTTTTTCCCCGTATCCCCCCAGGTGTCTGCAGGCTCAAAGAGCAGCGAGAAGCGTTCAGAG
GAAAGCGATCCCGTGCCACCTTCCCCGTGCCCGGGCTGTCCCCGCACGCTGCCGGCTCGGGGATGCGGGG
GGAGCGCCGGACCGGAGCGGAGCCCCGGGCGGCTCGCTGCTGCCCCCTAGCGGGGGAGGGACGTAATTAC
ATCCCTGGGGGCTTTGGGGGGGGGCTGTCCCCGTGAGCTCCCAGGCGCGCCAACTCGGTACCTCACCCGA
TTCTCATCATGGAGACACATCAGGACATCTCCAATACCGCCATGGAAACGCACCAAGATGCGACTGCTCT
TCTGCCAGTGACGGCATTCGTCTGCAAGATTAACGGCATACAGAAAGAAACGATGAGACCCATTCAGGAC
GAGCCTCAGACTCCAGCGTAACTGGACTGCAATCAACTCACTGGCTCACCTTCACGGGTGGGCCTTTCTT
CGGTAGAAAATCAAAGGATCTTCTTGAGATCCTTTTTTTCTGCGCGTAATCTGCTGCTTGCAAACAAAAA
AACCACCGCTACCAGCGGTGGTTTGTTTGCCGGATCAAGAGCTACCAACTCTTTTTCCGAGGTAACTGGC
TTCAGCAGAGCGCAGATACCAAATACTGTTCTTCTAGTGTAGCCGTAGTTAGGCCACCACTTCAAGAACT
CTGTAGCACCGCCTACATACCTCGCTCTGCTAATCCTGTTACCAGTGGCTGCTGCCAGTGGCGATAAGTC
GTGTCTTACCGGGTTGGACTCAAGACGATAGTTACCGGATAAGGCGCAGCGGTCGGGCTGAACGGGGGGT
TCGTGCACACAGCCCAGCTTGGAGCGAACGACCTACACCGAACTGAGATACCTACAGCGTGAGCTATGAG
AAAGCGCCACGCTTCCCGAAGGGAGAAAGGCGGACAGGTATCCGGTAAGCGGCAGGGTCGGAACAGGAGA
GCGCACGAGGGAGCTTCCAGGGGGAAACGCCTGGTATCTTTATAGTCCTGTCGGGTTTCGCCACCTCTGA
CTTGAGCATCGATTTTTGTGATGCTCGTCAGGGGGGCGGAGCCTATGGAAAAACGCCAGCAACGCAGAAA
GGCCCACCCGAAGGTGAGCCAGGTGATTACATTTGGGCCCTCATTACCAATGCTTAATCAGTGAGGCACC
TATCTCAGCGATCTGTCTATTTCGTTCATCCATAGTTGCCTGACTCCCCGTCGTGTAGATAACTACGATG
CGGGAGGGCTTACCATCTGGCCCCAGTGCTGCAATGATACCGCGAGAACCACGCTCACCGGCTCCAGATT
TATCAGCAATAAACCAGCCAGCCGGGAGGGCCGAGCGCAGAAGTGATCCTGCAACTTTATCCGCCTCCAT
CCAGTCTATTAATTGTTGCCGGGAAGCTAGAGTAAGTAGTTCGCCAGTTAATAGTTTGCGCAACGTTGTT
GCCATTGCTACAGGCATCGTGGTGTCACGCTCGTCGTTTGGTATGGCTTCATTCAGCTCCGGTTCCCAAC
GATCAAGGCGAGTTACATGATCCCCCATGTTGTGCAAAAAAGCGGTTAGCTCCTTCGGTCCTCCGATCGT
TGCCAGAAGTAAGTTGGCCGCAGTGTTATCACTCATGGTTATGGCAGCACTGCATAATTCTCTTACTGTC
ATGCCATCCGTGAGATGCTTTTCTGTGACTGGTGAGTACTCAACCAAGTCATTCTGAGAATAGTGTATGC
GGCGACCGAGTTGCTCTTGCCCGGCGTCAATACGGGATAATACCGCGCCACATAGCAGAACTTTAAAAGT
GCTCATCATTGGAAAACGTTCTTCGGGGCGTAAACTCTCAAGGATCTTACCGCTGTTGAGATCCAGTTCG
ATGTAACCCACTCGTGCACCCAACTGATCTTCAGCATCTTTTACTTTCACCAGCGTTTCTGGGTGAGCAA
AAACAGGAAGGCAAAATGCCGCAAAAAAGGGAATAAGGGCGACACGGAAATGTTGAATACTCATTTTAGC
TTCCTTAGCTCCTGAAAATCTCGATAACTCAAAAAATACGCCCGGTAGTGATCTTATTTCATTATGGTGA
AAGTTGGAACCTCTTACGTGCCGATCAAGTCAAAAGCCTCCGGTCGGAGGCTTTTGA
Features (pLannotate 1.2.2; 10 found; start..end, strand, type, name):
    158..537     +  enhancer       CMV enhancer: human cytomegalovirus immediate early enhancer
    539..814     +  promoter       chicken β-actin promoter: No description available
    909..1583    +  CDS            mEosFP-M159A: mEosFP-M159A is a basic (constitutively fluorescent) green fluorescent protein published in 2011, derived from Lobophyllia hemprichii. It has low acid sensitivity.
   1641..1762    +  polyA_signal   SV40 poly(A) signal: SV40 polyadenylation signal
   2563..2592    +  terminator     T3Te terminator: phage T3 early transcription terminator
   2614..3201    +  rep_origin     ori: high-copy-number ColE1/pMB1/pBR322/pUC origin of replication
   3213..3240    -  terminator     T7Te terminator: phage T7 early transcription terminator
   3264..4124    -  CDS            AmpR: β-lactamase; bla; confers resistance to ampicillin, carbenicillin, and related antibiotics
   4125..4227    -  promoter       cat promoter: promoter of the E. coli cat gene encoding chloramphenicol acetyltransferase
   4228..2       -  terminator     tonB terminator (across the origin): bidirectional E. coli tonB-P14 transcription terminator
