[The description below was written by a language model from this plasmid's Addgene catalogue record and pLannotate feature annotations shown in this document.]
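Description:
pRDAX-VALENTIA-032 Lamp1-Eos//BsaI is a small (about 4.3 kb) custom-built synthetic biology plasmid deposited as an extension to the EMMA kit, a modular assembly toolkit for building mammalian expression vectors. The "BsaI" in the name suggests it is formatted for Type IIS (Golden Gate-style) assembly, although the record lists the cloning sites as unknown and no such sites appear in the feature table. The plasmid is maintained in E. coli at high copy through a ColE1/pUC-type origin and selected with ampicillin. The β-lactamase gene is driven here by the cat promoter, and the bacterial modules are insulated from one another and from the payload by short transcription terminators (T3Te, T7Te and the bidirectional tonB terminator), a layout typical of designed, synthetic backbones.

The payload is arranged as a mammalian expression unit: the human CMV immediate-early enhancer joined to the chicken β-actin promoter (a CAG-type strong constitutive arrangement), followed by an Eos-family fluorescent protein coding sequence, which the automated annotation matches to the mEosFP-M159A variant, and an SV40 polyadenylation signal. The catalogue describes the insert as a mouse Lamp1-Eos fusion, which would target the fluorescent protein to lysosomes via the lysosomal membrane protein Lamp1. However, the annotation does not identify any Lamp1 sequence. The gap between the promoter and the Eos reading frame is under 100 nt, and an unannotated stretch of roughly 800 nt lies downstream of the poly(A) signal, so the extent and position of any Lamp1 portion cannot be confirmed from this record. The specific intended use beyond extending the EMMA kit is not stated.
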