Addgene plasmid #130213: pRDAX-VALENTIA-032 Lamp1-Eos//BsaI
Purpose: EMMA Kit # 1000000119 extension
Depositing lab: Gary Lewin. Depositing organization: Max-Delbrueck-Centrum fuer Molekulare Medizin (MDC).
Backbone
  Vector backbone: custom built
  Vector type: Synthetic Biology
Growth in bacteria
  Bacterial resistance: Ampicillin, 100 μg/mL
  Growth temperature: 37°C
  Growth strain: DH5alpha
  Copy number: High Copy
Gene/Insert
  Gene/Insert name: Lamp1-Eos
  Species: M. musculus (mouse)
  Cloning method: Restriction Enzyme; 5′ cloning site unknown (unknown if destroyed); 3′ cloning site unknown (unknown if destroyed)
Terms and licenses: Academic/Nonprofit Terms; Industry Terms: Not Available to Industry
How to cite: pRDAX-VALENTIA-032 Lamp1-Eos//BsaI was a gift from Gary Lewin (Addgene plasmid # 130213 ; http://n2t.net/addgene:130213 ; RRID:Addgene_130213)
